>Addgene plasmid #158800 | pPP394 | depositor full sequence | sequence record 306501 | pPP394 sequence 7030 bps
CCATGGCGGACACACCAACACTTTTCACACAGTTTCTTCGGCATCATCTGCCCGGCCAGCGGTTCCGAAA
AGACATATTGAAGCAAGCCGGACGAATACTCGCCAACAAGGGTGAGGACGCAACGATAGCTTTCCTCAGG
GGAAAGTCAGAAGAGTCTCCGCCTGATTTTCAGCCTCCGGTGAAGTGCCCCATAATCGCGTGCTCCCGGC
CACTCACGGAATGGCCAATCTATCAAGCATCTGTGGCTATCCAGGGATATGTGTATGGGCAAAGCCTCGC
AGAGTTTGAAGCGTCCGATCCTGGTTGCTCTAAAGATGGCTTGTTGGGGTGGTTCGACAAAACCGGTGTA
TGTACGGATTATTTTTCTGTACAAGGGCTTAACCTCATATTTCAGAACGCGAGAAAAAGATATATTGGGG
TGCAAACAAAGGTAACTAATCGCAACGAGAAAAGACATAAAAAGCTCAAGAGGATAAACGCGAAAAGGAT
AGCGGAGGGTCTCCCTGAATTGACCTCCGACGAGCCGGAGAGCGCGCTGGATGAGACCGGTCATCTTATT
GACCCACCAGGACTTAATACCAATATCTATTGTTACCAACAAGTTTCCCCGAAACCGCTTGCATTGTCTG
AAGTGAACCAATTGCCAACGGCTTATGCGGGGTATTCAACGTCCGGTGACGACCCTATCCAGCCGATGGT
AACTAAAGATAGGCTGAGCATAAGTAAAGGCCAACCCGGGTACATTCCCGAGCACCAACGGGCTCTGCTG
TCTCAAAAGAAACATAGACGGATGAGAGGATACGGCCTTAAAGCAAGGGCGCTGTTGGTTATTGTGAGAA
TCCAAGATGACTGGGCCGTGATCGATCTCCGATCCTTGCTGAGGAACGCGTACTGGCGGCGCATCGTGCA
AACAAAAGAACCGTCTACTATTACAAAGCTCCTTAAACTGGTAACTGGTGACCCCGTTTTGGATGCAACC
AGAATGGTAGCGACATTTACTTACAAACCAGGTATAGTGCAGGTCCGAAGCGCCAAGTGTCTGAAGAACA
AGCAAGGGAGTAAGTTGTTTTCTGAACGCTATTTGAACGAAACTGTGAGTGTAACCAGTATTGACCTTGG
GTCAAATAACCTCGTTGCTGTAGCGACGTACCGCCTGGTTAATGGCAATACACCGGAGCTCCTCCAAAGG
TTCACACTTCCAAGTCACCTGGTAAAAGATTTCGAGCGCTACAAGCAAGCACATGATACTTTGGAAGATT
CTATTCAAAAGACTGCTGTGGCAAGCCTGCCTCAAGGCCAACAAACGGAAATACGCATGTGGTCTATGTA
CGGGTTCAGAGAGGCTCAAGAACGCGTCTGTCAGGAGCTGGGTTTGGCTGATGGAAGCATCCCTTGGAAC
GTGATGACCGCGACGAGCACGATTCTGACCGATTTGTTCCTCGCAAGGGGAGGCGATCCTAAGAAGTGTA
TGTTTACCTCCGAGCCAAAGAAGAAAAAGAACAGCAAACAGGTACTTTATAAAATCAGGGACCGGGCCTG
GGCCAAAATGTATCGAACACTTCTTTCAAAGGAGACGCGCGAAGCATGGAATAAAGCATTGTGGGGACTT
AAGCGGGGCAGCCCGGATTACGCTAGGCTTAGTAAGAGGAAAGAAGAGTTGGCCAGAAGGTGTGTAAATT
ACACGATATCTACTGCTGAAAAACGCGCGCAGTGTGGCCGCACAATCGTGGCTTTGGAGGACCTTAATAT
CGGCTTCTTTCACGGAAGGGGTAAGCAGGAACCCGGATGGGTCGGGCTGTTCACCAGGAAGAAGGAAAAC
CGGTGGCTGATGCAAGCCTTGCATAAGGCCTTTCTCGAGTTGGCGCACCATCGAGGTTATCATGTTATAG
AGGTTAATCCTGCGTATACTTCCCAAACATGTCCTGTATGCAGGCATTGCGATCCGGATAACAGGGACCA
GCATAACCGAGAAGCATTCCACTGTATAGGATGCGGATTCCGCGGTAATGCGGACTTGGACGTAGCCACC
CACAACATAGCGATGGTAGCCATAACGGGAGAGTCATTGAAGCGAGCACGGGGCTCAGTTGCTAGTAAAA
CTCCTCAACCCTTGGCCGCAGAGGGAAGCGGACCCAAGAAAAAACGCAAGGTGGAAGATCCTAAGAAAAA
GCGGAAAGTGAGCCTGGGCAGCGGCTCCGATTACAAAGATGACGATGACAAAGACTACAAGGATGATGAT
GATAAGGGATCCGGCGCAACAAACTTCTCTCTGCTGAAACAAGCCGGAGATGTCGAAGAGAATCCTGGAC
CGACCGAGTACAAGCCCACGGTGCGCCTCGCCACCCGCGACGACGTCCCCAGGGCCGTACGCACCCTCGC
CGCCGCGTTCGCCGACTACCCCGCCACGCGCCACACCGTCGATCCGGACCGCCACATCGAGCGGGTCACC
GAGCTGCAAGAACTCTTCCTCACGCGCGTCGGGCTCGACATCGGCAAGGTGTGGGTCGCGGACGACGGCG
CCGCGGTGGCGGTCTGGACCACGCCGGAGAGCGTCGAAGCGGGGGCGGTGTTCGCCGAGATCGGCCCGCG
CATGGCCGAGTTGAGCGGTTCCCGGCTGGCCGCGCAGCAACAGATGGAAGGCCTCCTGGCGCCGCACCGG
CCCAAGGAGCCCGCGTGGTTCCTGGCCACCGTCGGAGTCTCGCCCGACCACCAGGGCAAGGGTCTGGGCA
GCGCCGTCGTGCTCCCCGGAGTGGAGGCGGCCGAGCGCGCCGGGGTGCCCGCCTTCCTGGAGACCTCCGC
GCCCCGCAACCTCCCCTTCTACGAGCGGCTCGGCTTCACCGTCACCGCCGACGTCGAGGTGCCCGAAGGA
CCGCGCACCTGGTGCATGACCCGCAAGCCCGGTGCCTGAACGCGTTAAGAATTCCTAGAGCTCGCTGATC
AGCCTCGACTGTGCCTTCTAGTTGCCAGCCATCTGTTGTTTGCCCCTCCCCCGTGCCTTCCTTGACCCTG
GAAGGTGCCACTCCCACTGTCCTTTCCTAATAAAATGAGGAAATTGCATCGCATTGTCTGAGTAGGTGTC
ATTCTATTCTGGGGGGTGGGGTGGGGCAGGACAGCAAGGGGGAGGATTGGGAAGAGAATAGCAGGCATGC
TGGGGAGCGGCCGCAGGAACCCCTAGTGATGGAGTTGGCCACTCCCTCTCTGCGCGCTCGCTCGCTCACT
GAGGCCGGGCGACCAAAGGTCGCCCGACGCCCGGGCTTTGCCCGGGCGGCCTCAGTGAGCGAGCGAGCGC
GCAGCTGCCTGCAGGGGCGCCTGATGCGGTATTTTCTCCTTACGCATCTGTGCGGTATTTCACACCGCAT
A
[95 nt withheld, positions 3362-3456]
T
[46 nt withheld, positions 3458-3503]
C
[141 nt withheld, positions 3505-3645]
CCTTTGACGTTGGAGTCCACGTTCTTT
[37 nt withheld, positions 3673-3709]
ACTCTATCTCGGGCTATTCTTTTGATTTATAAGGGATTTTGCCGATTTCGGTCTATTGGTTAAAAAATGA
GCTGATTTAACAAAAATTTAACGCGAATTTTAACAAAATATTAACGTTTACAATTTTATGGTGCACTCTC
AGTACAATCTGCTCTGATGCCGCATAGTTAAGCCAGCCCCGACACCCGCCAACACCCGCTGACGCGCCCT
GACGGGCTTGTCTGCTCCCGGCATCCGCTTACAGACAAGCTGTGACCGTCTCCGGGAGCTGCATGTGTCA
GAGGTTTTCACCGTCATCACCGAAACGCGCGAGACGAAAGGGCCTCGTGATACGCCTATTTTTATAGGTT
AATGTCATGATAATAATGGTTTCTTAGACGTCAGGTGGCACTTTTCGGGGAAATGTGCGCGGAACCCCTA
TTTGTTTATTTTTCTAAATACATTCAAATATGTATCCGCTCATGAGACAATAACCCTGATAAATGCTTCA
ATAATATTGAAAAAGGAAGAGTATGAGTATTCAACATTTCCGTGTCGCCCTTATTCCCTTTTTTGCGGCA
TTTTGCCTTCCTGTTTTTGCTCACCCAGAAACGCTGGTGAAAGTAAAAGATGCTGAAGATCAGTTGGGTG
CACGAGTGGGTTACATCGAACTGGATCTCAACAGCGGTAAGATCCTTGAGAGTTTTCGCCCCGAAGAACG
TTTTCCAATGATGAGCACTTTTAAAGTTCTGCTATGTGGCGCGGTATTATCCCGTATTGACGCCGGGCAA
GAGCAACTCGGTCGCCGCATACACTATTCTCAGAATGACTTGGTTGAGTACTCACCAGTCACAGAAAAGC
ATCTTACGGATGGCATGACAGTAAGAGAATTATGCAGTGCTGCCATAACCATGAGTGATAACACTGCGGC
CAACTTACTTCTGACAACGATCGGAGGACCGAAGGAGCTAACCGCTTTTTTGCACAACATGGGGGATCAT
GTAACTCGCCTTGATCGTTGGGAACCGGAGCTGAATGAAGCCATACCAAACGACGAGCGTGACACCACGA
TGCCTGTAGCAATGGCAACAACGTTGCGCAAACTATTAACTGGCGAACTACTTACTCTAGCTTCCCGGCA
ACAATTAATAGACTGGATGGAGGCGGATAAAGTTGCAGGACCACTTCTGCGCTCGGCCCTTCCGGCTGGC
TGGTTTATTGCTGATAAATCTGGAGCCGGTGAGCGTGGAAGCCGCGGTATCATTGCAGCACTGGGGCCAG
ATGGTAAGCCCTCCCGTATCGTAGTTATCTACACGACGGGGAGTCAGGCAACTATGGATGAACGAAATAG
ACAGATCGCTGAGATAGGTGCCTCACTGATTAAGCATTGGTAACTGTCAGACCAAGTTTACTCATATATA
CTTTAGATTGATTTAAAACTTCATTTTTAATTTAAAAGGATCTAGGTGAAGATCCTTTTTGATAATCTCA
TGACCAAAATCCCTTAACGTGAGTTTTCGTTCCACTGAGCGTCAGACCCCGTAGAAAAGATCAAAGGATC
TTCTTGAGATCCTTTTTTTCTGCGCGTAATCTGCTGCTTGCAAACAAAAAAACCACCGCTACCAGCGGTG
GTTTGTTTGCCGGATCAAGAGCTACCAACTCTTTTTCCGAAGGTAACTGGCTTCAGCAGAGCGCAGATAC
CAAATACTGTTCTTCTAGTGTAGCCGTAGTTAGGCCACCACTTCAAGAACTCTGTAGCACCGCCTACATA
CCTCGCTCTGCTAATCCTGTTACCAGTGGCTGCTGCCAGTGGCGATAAGTCGTGTCTTACCGGGTTGGAC
TCAAGACGATAGTTACCGGATAAGGCGCAGCGGTCGGGCTGAACGGGGGGTTCGTGCACACAGCCCAGCT
TGGAGCGAACGACCTACACCGAACTGAGATACCTACAGCGTGAGCTATGAGAAAGCGCCACGCTTCCCGA
AGGGAGAAAGGCGGACAGGTATCCGGTAAGCGGCAGGGTCGGAACAGGAGAGCGCACGAGGGAGCTTCCA
GGGGGAAACGCCTGGTATCTTTATAGTCCTGTCGGGTTTCGCCACCTCTGACTTGAGCGTCGATTTTTGT
GATGCTCGTCAGGGGGGCGGAGCCTATGGAAAAACGCCAGCAACGCGGCCTTTTTACGGTTCCTGGCCTT
TTGCTGGCCTTTTGCTCACATGTGAGGGCCTATTTCCCATGATTCCTTCATATTTGCATATACGATACAA
GGCTGTTAGAGAGATAATTGGAATTAATTTGACTGTAAACACAAAGATATTAGTACAAAATACGTGACGT
AGAAAGTAATAATTTCTTGGGTAGTTTGCAGTTTTAAAATTATGTTTTAAAATGGACTATCATATGCTTA
CCGTAACTTGAAAGTATTTCGATTTCTTGGCTTTATATATCTTGTGGAAAGGACGAAACACCGGGAGAGA
TCTCAAACGATTGCTCGATTAGTCGAGACAGAAGAGCTAATGCTCTTCATTTTTTTTGGTACCCGTTACA
TAACTTACGGTAAATGGCCCGCCTGGCTGACCGCCCAACGACCCCCGCCCATTGACGTCAATAGTAACGC
CAATAGGGACTTTCCATTGACGTCAATGGGTGGAGTATTTACGGTAAACTGCCCACTTGGCAGTACATCA
AGTGTATCATATGCCAAGTACGCCCCCTATTGACGTCAATGACGGTAAATGGCCCGCCTGGCATTGTGCC
CAGTACATGACCTTATGGGACTTTCCTACTTGGCAGTACATCTACGTATTAGTCATCGCTATTACCATGG
TCGAGGTGAGCCCCACGTTCTGCTTCACTCTCCCCATCTCCCCCCCCTCCCCACCCCCAATTTTGTATTT
ATTTATTTTTTAATTATTTTGTGCAGCGATGGGGGCGGGGGGGGGGGGGGGGCGCGCGCCAGGCGGGGCG
GGGSGGGGSGRGGGGSGGGGSGGGGSGRGGCGGAGAGGTGCGGCGGCAGCCAATCAGAGCGGCGCGCTCC
GAAAGTTTCCTTTTATGGCGAGGCGGCGGCGGCGGCGGCCCTATAAAAAGCGAAGCGCGCGGCGGGCGGG
AGTCGCTGCGCGCTGCCTTCGCCCCGTGCCCCGCTCCGCCGCCGCCTCGCGCCGCCCGCCCCGGCTCTGA
CTGACCGCGTTACTCCCACAGGTGAGCGGGCGGGACGGCCCTTCTCCTCCGGGCTGTAATTAGCTGAGCA
AGAGGTAAGGGTTTAAGGGATGGTTGGTTGGTGGGGTATTAATGTTTAATTACCTGGAGCACCTGCCTGA
AATCACTTTTTTTCAGGTTGGACCGGTGCCA
Features (pLannotate 1.2.2; 17 found; start..end, strand, type, name):
   1030..1051    +  CDS            GAL4 DNA binding domain (fragment): DNA binding domain of the GAL4 transcriptional activator; Saccharomyces cerevisiae GAL4 (truncated)
   2199..2215    +  CDS            5xFLAG (fragment): five tandem FLAG® epitope tags
   2226..2247    +  CDS            2xFLAG (fragment): two tandem FLAG® epitope tags
   2312..2909    +  CDS            PuroR (fragment): puromycin N-acetyltransferase; pac from Streptomyces; confers resistance to puromycin
   2949..3060    +  polyA_signal   bGH poly(A) signal: bovine growth hormone polyadenylation signal
   3165..3305    +  repeat_region  AAV2 ITR: inverted terminal repeat of adeno-associated virus serotype 2 inverted
   3310..3361    -  misc_feature   bom (fragment): basis of mobility region from pBR322
   3380..3835    +  rep_origin     f1 ori (sequence partly withheld): f1 bacteriophage origin of replication; arrow indicates direction of (+) strand synthesis
   3836..3885    -  misc_feature   bom (fragment): basis of mobility region from pBR322
   3987..4022    -  CDS            rop (fragment): Rop protein, which maintains plasmids at low copy number; rop
   4117..4221    +  promoter       AmpR promoter: bla
   4222..5082    +  CDS            AmpR: β-lactamase; bla; confers resistance to ampicillin, carbenicillin, and related antibiotics
   5253..5841    +  rep_origin     ori: high-copy-number ColE1/pMB1/pBR322/pUC origin of replication
   5903..6143    +  promoter       U6 promoter: RNA polymerase III promoter for human U6 snRNA
   6223..6508    +  enhancer       CMV enhancer: human cytomegalovirus immediate early enhancer; contains an 18-bp deletion relative to the standard CMV enhancer
   6510..6787    +  promoter       chicken β-actin promoter: No description available
   6788..7015    +  intron         hybrid intron: hybrid between chicken β-actin (CBA) and minute virus of mice (MMV) introns (Gray et al., 2011)
