>Addgene plasmid #158800 | pPP394 | addgene full sequence | sequence record 309571 | Addgene NGS Result
CCATGGCGGACACACCAACACTTTTCACACAGTTTCTTCGGCATCATCTGCCCGGCCAGCGGTTCCGAAA
AGACATATTGAAGCAAGCCGGACGAATACTCGCCAACAAGGGTGAGGACGCAACGATAGCTTTCCTCAGG
GGAAAGTCAGAAGAGTCTCCGCCTGATTTTCAGCCTCCGGTGAAGTGCCCCATAATCGCGTGCTCCCGGC
CACTCACGGAATGGCCAATCTATCAAGCATCTGTGGCTATCCAGGGATATGTGTATGGGCAAAGCCTCGC
AGAGTTTGAAGCGTCCGATCCTGGTTGCTCTAAAGATGGCTTGTTGGGGTGGTTCGACAAAACCGGTGTA
TGTACGGATTATTTTTCTGTACAAGGGCTTAACCTCATATTTCAGAACGCGAGAAAAAGATATATTGGGG
TGCAAACAAAGGTAACTAATCGCAACGAGAAAAGACATAAAAAGCTCAAGAGGATAAACGCGAAAAGGAT
AGCGGAGGGTCTCCCTGAATTGACCTCCGACGAGCCGGAGAGCGCGCTGGATGAGACCGGTCATCTTATT
GACCCACCAGGACTTAATACCAATATCTATTGTTACCAACAAGTTTCCCCGAAACCGCTTGCATTGTCTG
AAGTGAACCAATTGCCAACGGCTTATGCGGGGTATTCAACGTCCGGTGACGACCCTATCCAGCCGATGGT
AACTAAAGATAGGCTGAGCATAAGTAAAGGCCAACCCGGGTACATTCCCGAGCACCAACGGGCTCTGCTG
TCTCAAAAGAAACATAGACGGATGAGAGGATACGGCCTTAAAGCAAGGGCGCTGTTGGTTATTGTGAGAA
TCCAAGATGACTGGGCCGTGATCGATCTCCGATCCTTGCTGAGGAACGCGTACTGGCGGCGCATCGTGCA
AACAAAAGAACCGTCTACTATTACAAAGCTCCTTAAACTGGTAACTGGTGACCCCGTTTTGGATGCAACC
AGAATGGTAGCGACATTTACTTACAAACCAGGTATAGTGCAGGTCCGAAGCGCCAAGTGTCTGAAGAACA
AGCAAGGGAGTAAGTTGTTTTCTGAACGCTATTTGAACGAAACTGTGAGTGTAACCAGTATTGACCTTGG
GTCAAATAACCTCGTTGCTGTAGCGACGTACCGCCTGGTTAATGGCAATACACCGGAGCTCCTCCAAAGG
TTCACACTTCCAAGTCACCTGGTAAAAGATTTCGAGCGCTACAAGCAAGCACATGATACTTTGGAAGATT
CTATTCAAAAGACTGCTGTGGCAAGCCTGCCTCAAGGCCAACAAACGGAAATACGCATGTGGTCTATGTA
CGGGTTCAGAGAGGCTCAAGAACGCGTCTGTCAGGAGCTGGGTTTGGCTGATGGAAGCATCCCTTGGAAC
GTGATGACCGCGACGAGCACGATTCTGACCGATTTGTTCCTCGCAAGGGGAGGCGATCCTAAGAAGTGTA
TGTTTACCTCCGAGCCAAAGAAGAAAAAGAACAGCAAACAGGTACTTTATAAAATCAGGGACCGGGCCTG
GGCCAAAATGTATCGAACACTTCTTTCAAAGGAGACGCGCGAAGCATGGAATAAAGCATTGTGGGGACTT
AAGCGGGGCAGCCCGGATTACGCTAGGCTTAGTAAGAGGAAAGAAGAGTTGGCCAGAAGGTGTGTAAATT
ACACGATATCTACTGCTGAAAAACGCGCGCAGTGTGGCCGCACAATCGTGGCTTTGGAGGACCTTAATAT
CGGCTTCTTTCACGGAAGGGGTAAGCAGGAACCCGGATGGGTCGGGCTGTTCACCAGGAAGAAGGAAAAC
CGGTGGCTGATGCAAGCCTTGCATAAGGCCTTTCTCGAGTTGGCGCACCATCGAGGTTATCATGTTATAG
AGGTTAATCCTGCGTATACTTCCCAAACATGTCCTGTATGCAGGCATTGCGATCCGGATAACAGGGACCA
GCATAACCGAGAAGCATTCCACTGTATAGGATGCGGATTCCGCGGTAATGCGGACTTGGACGTAGCCACC
CACAACATAGCGATGGTAGCCATAACGGGAGAGTCATTGAAGCGAGCACGGGGCTCAGTTGCTAGTAAAA
CTCCTCAACCCTTGGCCGCAGAGGGAAGCGGACCCAAGAAAAAACGCAAGGTGGAAGATCCTAAGAAAAA
GCGGAAAGTGAGCCTGGGCAGCGGCTCCGATTACAAAGATGACGATGACAAAGACTACAAGGATGATGAT
GATAAGGGATCCGGCGCAACAAACTTCTCTCTGCTGAAACAAGCCGGAGATGTCGAAGAGAATCCTGGAC
CGACCGAGTACAAGCCCACGGTGCGCCTCGCCACCCGCGACGACGTCCCCAGGGCCGTACGCACCCTCGC
CGCCGCGTTCGCCGACTACCCCGCCACGCGCCACACCGTCGATCCGGACCGCCACATCGAGCGGGTCACC
GAGCTGCAAGAACTCTTCCTCACGCGCGTCGGGCTCGACATCGGCAAGGTGTGGGTCGCGGACGACGGCG
CCGCGGTGGCGGTCTGGACCACGCCGGAGAGCGTCGAAGCGGGGGCGGTGTTCGCCGAGATCGGCCCGCG
CATGGCCGAGTTGAGCGGTTCCCGGCTGGCCGCGCAGCAACAGATGGAAGGCCTCCTGGCGCCGCACCGG
CCCAAGGAGCCCGCGTGGTTCCTGGCCACCGTCGGAGTCTCGCCCGACCACCAGGGCAAGGGTCTGGGCA
GCGCCGTCGTGCTCCCCGGAGTGGAGGCGGCCGAGCGCGCCGGGGTGCCCGCCTTCCTGGAGACCTCCGC
GCCCCGCAACCTCCCCTTCTACGAGCGGCTCGGCTTCACCGTCACCGCCGACGTCGAGGTGCCCGAAGGA
CCGCGCACCTGGTGCATGACCCGCAAGCCCGGTGCCTGAACGCGTTAAGAATTCCTAGAGCTCGCTGATC
AGCCTCGACTGTGCCTTCTAGTTGCCAGCCATCTGTTGTTTGCCCCTCCCCCGTGCCTTCCTTGACCCTG
GAAGGTGCCACTCCCACTGTCCTTTCCTAATAAAATGAGGAAATTGCATCGCATTGTCTGAGTAGGTGTC
ATTCTATTCTGGGGGGTGGGGTGGGGCAGGACAGCAAGGGGGAGGATTGGGAAGAGAATAGCAGGCATGC
TGGGGAGCGGCCGCAGGAACCCCTAGTGATGGAGTTGGCCACTCCCTCTCTGCGCGCTCGCTCGCTCACT
GAGGCCGGGCGACCAAAGGTCGCCCGACGCCCGGGCTTTGCCCGGGCGGCCTCAGTGAGCGAGCGAGCGC
GCAGCTGCCTGCAGGGGCGCCTGATGCGGTATTTTCTCCTTACGCATCTGTGCGGTATTTCACACCGCAT
A
[95 nt withheld, positions 3362-3456]
T
[46 nt withheld, positions 3458-3503]
C
[141 nt withheld, positions 3505-3645]
CCTTTGACGTTGGAGTCCACGTTCTTT
[37 nt withheld, positions 3673-3709]
ACTCTATCTCGGGCTATTCTTTTGATTTATAAGGGATTTTGCCGATTTCGGTCTATTGGTTAAAAAATGA
GCTGATTTAACAAAAATTTAACGCGAATTTTAACAAAATATTAACGTTTACAATTTTATGGTGCACTCTC
AGTACAATCTGCTCTGATGCCGCATAGTTAAGCCAGCCCCGACACCCGCCAACACCCGCTGACGCGCCCT
GACGGGCTTGTCTGCTCCCGGCATCCGCTTACAGACAAGCTGTGACCGTCTCCGGGAGCTGCATGTGTCA
GAGGTTTTCACCGTCATCACCGAAACGCGCGAGACGAAAGGGCCTCGTGATACGCCTATTTTTATAGGTT
AATGTCATGATAATAATGGTTTCTTAGACGTCAGGTGGCACTTTTCGGGGAAATGTGCGCGGAACCCCTA
TTTGTTTATTTTTCTAAATACATTCAAATATGTATCCGCTCATGAGACAATAACCCTGATAAATGCTTCA
ATAATATTGAAAAAGGAAGAGTATGAGTATTCAACATTTCCGTGTCGCCCTTATTCCCTTTTTTGCGGCA
TTTTGCCTTCCTGTTTTTGCTCACCCAGAAACGCTGGTGAAAGTAAAAGATGCTGAAGATCAGTTGGGTG
CACGAGTGGGTTACATCGAACTGGATCTCAACAGCGGTAAGATCCTTGAGAGTTTTCGCCCCGAAGAACG
TTTTCCAATGATGAGCACTTTTAAAGTTCTGCTATGTGGCGCGGTATTATCCCGTATTGACGCCGGGCAA
GAGCAACTCGGTCGCCGCATACACTATTCTCAGAATGACTTGGTTGAGTACTCACCAGTCACAGAAAAGC
ATCTTACGGATGGCATGACAGTAAGAGAATTATGCAGTGCTGCCATAACCATGAGTGATAACACTGCGGC
CAACTTACTTCTGACAACGATCGGAGGACCGAAGGAGCTAACCGCTTTTTTGCACAACATGGGGGATCAT
GTAACTCGCCTTGATCGTTGGGAACCGGAGCTGAATGAAGCCATACCAAACGACGAGCGTGACACCACGA
TGCCTGTAGCAATGGCAACAACGTTGCGCAAACTATTAACTGGCGAACTACTTACTCTAGCTTCCCGGCA
ACAATTAATAGACTGGATGGAGGCGGATAAAGTTGCAGGACCACTTCTGCGCTCGGCCCTTCCGGCTGGC
TGGTTTATTGCTGATAAATCTGGAGCCGGTGAGCGTGGAAGCCGCGGTATCATTGCAGCACTGGGGCCAG
ATGGTAAGCCCTCCCGTATCGTAGTTATCTACACGACGGGGAGTCAGGCAACTATGGATGAACGAAATAG
ACAGATCGCTGAGATAGGTGCCTCACTGATTAAGCATTGGTAACTGTCAGACCAAGTTTACTCATATATA
CTTTAGATTGATTTAAAACTTCATTTTTAATTTAAAAGGATCTAGGTGAAGATCCTTTTTGATAATCTCA
TGACCAAAATCCCTTAACGTGAGTTTTCGTTCCACTGAGCGTCAGACCCCGTAGAAAAGATCAAAGGATC
TTCTTGAGATCCTTTTTTTCTGCGCGTAATCTGCTGCTTGCAAACAAAAAAACCACCGCTACCAGCGGTG
GTTTGTTTGCCGGATCAAGAGCTACCAACTCTTTTTCCGAAGGTAACTGGCTTCAGCAGAGCGCAGATAC
CAAATACTGTTCTTCTAGTGTAGCCGTAGTTAGGCCACCACTTCAAGAACTCTGTAGCACCGCCTACATA
CCTCGCTCTGCTAATCCTGTTACCAGTGGCTGCTGCCAGTGGCGATAAGTCGTGTCTTACCGGGTTGGAC
TCAAGACGATAGTTACCGGATAAGGCGCAGCGGTCGGGCTGAACGGGGGGTTCGTGCACACAGCCCAGCT
TGGAGCGAACGACCTACACCGAACTGAGATACCTACAGCGTGAGCTATGAGAAAGCGCCACGCTTCCCGA
AGGGAGAAAGGCGGACAGGTATCCGGTAAGCGGCAGGGTCGGAACAGGAGAGCGCACGAGGGAGCTTCCA
GGGGGAAACGCCTGGTATCTTTATAGTCCTGTCGGGTTTCGCCACCTCTGACTTGAGCGTCGATTTTTGT
GATGCTCGTCAGGGGGGCGGAGCCTATGGAAAAACGCCAGCAACGCGGCCTTTTTACGGTTCCTGGCCTT
TTGCTGGCCTTTTGCTCACATGTGAGGGCCTATTTCCCATGATTCCTTCATATTTGCATATACGATACAA
GGCTGTTAGAGAGATAATTGGAATTAATTTGACTGTAAACACAAAGATATTAGTACAAAATACGTGACGT
AGAAAGTAATAATTTCTTGGGTAGTTTGCAGTTTTAAAATTATGTTTTAAAATGGACTATCATATGCTTA
CCGTAACTTGAAAGTATTTCGATTTCTTGGCTTTATATATCTTGTGGAAAGGACGAAACACCGGGAGAGA
TCTCAAACGATTGCTCGATTAGTCGAGACAGAAGAGCTAATGCTCTTCATTTTTTTTGGTACCCGTTACA
TAACTTACGGTAAATGGCCCGCCTGGCTGACCGCCCAACGACCCCCGCCCATTGACGTCAATAGTAACGC
CAATAGGGACTTTCCATTGACGTCAATGGGTGGAGTATTTACGGTAAACTGCCCACTTGGCAGTACATCA
AGTGTATCATATGCCAAGTACGCCCCCTATTGACGTCAATGACGGTAAATGGCCCGCCTGGCATTGTGCC
CAGTACATGACCTTATGGGACTTTCCTACTTGGCAGTACATCTACGTATTAGTCATCGCTATTACCATGG
TCGAGGTGAGCCCCACGTTCTGCTTCACTCTCCCCATCTCCCCCCCCTCCCCACCCCCAATTTTGTATTT
ATTTATTTTTTAATTATTTTGTGCAGCGATGGGGGCGGGGGGGGGGGGGGGGCGCGCGCCRGGGGGGGGG
GGGGGGGGSGGGGGGSGGGGSGGGGCGAGGCGGAGAGGTGCGGCGGCAGCCAATCAGAGCGGCGCGCTCC
GAAAGTTTCCTTTTATGGCGAGGCGGCGGCGGCGGCGGCCCTATAAAAAGCGAAGCGCGCGGCGGGCGGG
AGTCGCTGCGCGCTGCCTTCGCCCCGTGCCCCGCTCCGCCGCCGCCTCGCGCCGCCCGCCCCGGCTCTGA
CTGACCGCGTTACTCCCACAGGTGAGCGGGCGGGACGGCCCTTCTCCTCCGGGCTGTAATTAGCTGAGCA
AGAGGTAAGGGTTTAAGGGATGGTTGGTTGGTGGGGTATTAATGTTTAATTACCTGGAGCACCTGCCTGA
AATCACTTTTTTTCAGGTTGGACCGGTGCCA
Features (pLannotate 1.2.2; 17 found; start..end, strand, type, name):
   1030..1051    +  CDS            GAL4 DNA binding domain (fragment): DNA binding domain of the GAL4 transcriptional activator; Saccharomyces cerevisiae GAL4 (truncated)
   2199..2215    +  CDS            5xFLAG (fragment): five tandem FLAG® epitope tags
   2226..2247    +  CDS            2xFLAG (fragment): two tandem FLAG® epitope tags
   2312..2909    +  CDS            PuroR (fragment): puromycin N-acetyltransferase; pac from Streptomyces; confers resistance to puromycin
   2949..3060    +  polyA_signal   bGH poly(A) signal: bovine growth hormone polyadenylation signal
   3165..3305    +  repeat_region  AAV2 ITR: inverted terminal repeat of adeno-associated virus serotype 2 inverted
   3310..3361    -  misc_feature   bom (fragment): basis of mobility region from pBR322
   3380..3835    +  rep_origin     f1 ori (sequence partly withheld): f1 bacteriophage origin of replication; arrow indicates direction of (+) strand synthesis
   3836..3885    -  misc_feature   bom (fragment): basis of mobility region from pBR322
   3987..4022    -  CDS            rop (fragment): Rop protein, which maintains plasmids at low copy number; rop
   4117..4221    +  promoter       AmpR promoter: bla
   4222..5082    +  CDS            AmpR: β-lactamase; bla; confers resistance to ampicillin, carbenicillin, and related antibiotics
   5253..5841    +  rep_origin     ori: high-copy-number ColE1/pMB1/pBR322/pUC origin of replication
   5903..6143    +  promoter       U6 promoter: RNA polymerase III promoter for human U6 snRNA
   6223..6508    +  enhancer       CMV enhancer: human cytomegalovirus immediate early enhancer; contains an 18-bp deletion relative to the standard CMV enhancer
   6510..6787    +  promoter       chicken β-actin promoter: No description available
   6788..7015    +  intron         hybrid intron: hybrid between chicken β-actin (CBA) and minute virus of mice (MMV) introns (Gray et al., 2011)
