[The description below was written by a language model from this plasmid's Addgene catalogue record and pLannotate feature annotations shown in this document.]
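Description:
pPP394 is a mammalian expression plasmid on a custom backbone that delivers the hypercompact phage-derived CRISPR nuclease CasΦ-1 (CasPhi-1), codon-optimized for Homo sapiens, together with a guide RNA cassette for genome editing in human cells. It is propagated in E. coli as a high-copy plasmid through a ColE1/pUC-type origin and selected with ampicillin via the β-lactamase gene and its native promoter. An f1 phage origin is also present.

The annotated 7,030-nt sequence shows a two-promoter, all-in-one layout. A human U6 RNA polymerase III promoter drives the guide RNA. According to the catalogue entry, the spacer position is occupied by a SapI Golden Gate stuffer, so that a target-specific spacer can be inserted by type IIS cloning. Immediately downstream, a CMV enhancer, chicken β-actin promoter and hybrid CBA/MVM intron form a strong Pol II unit. The long unannotated stretch that follows, wrapping around the plasmid origin, presumably holds the CasΦ-1 coding sequence, which the automated annotation did not recognise. The short GAL4 DNA-binding-domain hit inside this region is most likely a spurious match. Short FLAG-like fragments lie near the end of this region, suggesting an epitope tag. They are followed by a puromycin N-acetyltransferase coding sequence and a bGH polyadenylation signal, so puromycin resistance appears to be expressed from the same transcript as the nuclease, although the linking element is not annotated. This marker allows enrichment of transfected cells. A single AAV2 ITR is detected after the poly(A) signal. With only one annotated, the record does not support use as an AAV packaging vector, and the small bom and rop fragments are likely backbone remnants.
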