Addgene plasmid #158800: pPP394
Purpose: Plasmid containing Homo sapiens codon optimized CasΦ-1 and a SapI-GG stuffer spacer for editing in human cells.
Depositing lab: Jennifer Doudna. Publication: CRISPR-CasPhi from huge phages is a hypercompact genome editor. Pausch P, Al-Shayeb B, Bisom-Rapp E, Tsuchida CA, Li Z, Cress BF, Knott GJ, Jacobsen SE, Banfield JF, Doudna JA. Science. 2020 Jul 17;369(6501):333-337. doi: 10.1126/science.abb1400. PubMed 32675376.
Backbone
  Vector backbone: Custom
  Vector type: Mammalian Expression
  Selectable markers: Puromycin
Growth in bacteria
  Bacterial resistance: Ampicillin, 100 μg/mL
  Growth temperature: 37°C
  Growth strain: DH5alpha
  Copy number: High Copy
Gene/Insert
  Gene/Insert name: CasPhi-1
Terms and licenses: Academic/Nonprofit Terms; Industry Terms: Not Available to Industry
How to cite: pPP394 was a gift from Jennifer Doudna (Addgene plasmid # 158800 ; http://n2t.net/addgene:158800 ; RRID:Addgene_158800)
